>Addgene plasmid #15001 | pEBG p130cas | addgene partial sequence | sequence record 21534 | 15001 with pGEX5'
TCAAATCGGATCTGGTTCCGCGTGGATCCGGCACCATGAAGTACCTGAACGTGCTGGCCAAAGCCCTCTA
TGACAACGTAGCTGAGTCTCCGGATGAACTCTCCTTCCGAAAGGGTGACATCATGACAGTGCTCGAGCGG
GACACTCAGGGCCTGGATGGCTGGTGGCTCTGCTCACTGCATGGGCGCCAGGGCATTGTGCCTGGTAACC
GCCTCAAGATTCTGGTTGGCATGTATGACAAGAAGCCAGCAGCACCTGGACCAGGCCCACCTGCCACCCC
ACCCCAGCCCCAGCCCAGCCTTCCCCAGGGCGTCCATACTCCAGTGCCTCCAGCTTCCCAGTACAGTCCC
ATGCTCCCCACTGCATACCAACCCCAACCTGACAATGTGTACCTGGTACCCACTCCCAGCAAGACTCAGC
AAGGTCTCTACCAAGCCCCTGGGCCCAACCCACAGTTCCAGTCACCCCCAGCCAAACAAACATCCACATT
CTCAAAGCAAACACCTCATCACTCATTTCCCAGCCCTGCCACAGACCTTTACCAGGTGCCTCCAGGGCCT
GGAAGTCCAGCCCAGGACATTTACCAGGTGCCACCTTCCGCTGGCACAGGGCATGACATCTACCAAGTCC
CTCCATCTTTGGACACCCGCAGCTGGGAGGGAACGAAGCCACCGGCAAAGGTGGTGGTACCTACTCGAGT
GGGACAGGGCTATGTGTA
