[The description below was written by a language model from this plasmid's Addgene catalogue record.]
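Description:
pEBG p130cas is a mammalian expression plasmid built on the pEBG backbone (about 6 kb without insert), a vector designed to produce proteins in mammalian cells as fusions to glutathione S-transferase. It is propagated in E. coli under ampicillin selection. The record lists the copy number as unknown and does not state the origin of replication, the promoter driving expression in mammalian cells, or any mammalian selection marker. No feature table is provided, so these elements cannot be confirmed here.

The insert is rat p130Cas, the product of the Bcar1 gene (also known as Crkas). It was cloned by restriction digestion between BamHI at the 5′ end and NotI at the 3′ end, and whether these sites survive is not recorded. The GST tag is supplied by the backbone and sits at the N terminus, so the expressed product is a GST–p130Cas fusion. The insert size, and whether it covers the full coding sequence, is not stated. The p130Cas cDNA came from another laboratory's plasmid and was recloned to create the GST fusion.

p130Cas is a docking protein of focal adhesions that becomes tyrosine phosphorylated and is a well-known binding partner of the Crk adaptor proteins. A GST fusion expressed in mammalian cells can be recovered on glutathione resin, which allows the protein's phosphorylation state and co-purifying partners to be examined. This fits the associated study, which concerned activation of the focal adhesion kinase signalling pathway by alterations in the C-terminal region of c-Crk II, although the record does not describe the specific experiments performed with this plasmid.
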