Addgene plasmid #15001: pEBG p130cas
Depositing lab: Raymond Birge. Depositing organization: Rutgers, The State University of New Jersey. Publication: Activation of the focal adhesion kinase signaling pathway by structural alterations in the carboxyl-terminal region of c-Crk II. Zvara A, Fajardo JE, Escalante M, Cotton G, Muir T, Kirsch KH, Birge RB. Oncogene. 2001 Feb 22. 20(8):951-61. 10.1038/sj.onc.1204173 PubMed 11314030.
Backbone
  Vector backbone: pEBG
  Backbone manufacturer: Bruce Mayer Lab
  Backbone size w/o insert (bp): 6000
  Vector type: Mammalian Expression
Growth in bacteria
  Bacterial resistance: Ampicillin, 100 μg/mL
  Growth temperature: 37°C
  Growth strain: DH5alpha
  Copy number: Unknown
Gene/Insert
  Gene/Insert name: p130cas (alt name: p130 cas)
  Species: R. norvegicus (rat)
  Entrez Gene: Bcar1 (a.k.a. Cas, Crkas, P130CAS)
  Tag / fusion protein: GST (N terminal on backbone)
  Cloning method: Restriction Enzyme; 5′ cloning site BamHI (unknown if destroyed); 3′ cloning site NotI (unknown if destroyed)
  Sequencing primers: 5′ n/a
Resource information
  A portion of this plasmid was derived from a plasmid made by: p130cas was originally from Mayer, and we made a GST fusion.
Terms and licenses: Academic/Nonprofit Terms; Industry Terms: Not Available to Industry
How to cite: pEBG p130cas was a gift from Raymond Birge (Addgene plasmid # 15001 ; http://n2t.net/addgene:15001 ; RRID:Addgene_15001)
